>Addgene plasmid #190481 | pJB07 | addgene full sequence | sequence record 372027 | Addgene NGS Result
CCTGCAGGATAAAAAAATTGTAGATAAATTTTATAAAATAGTTTTATCTACAATTTTTTTATCAGGAAAC
AGCTATGACCGCGGCCGCGACGTGATTTTTAATGGGTAATTTAAGTGTGAAATTTGGAAGTGTAGAATTT
AAAAATCCAGTAATAATGGCGTCTGGAACTTTTGGATTTGGAAAAGAATATAATGAGATTTATGATATAC
AAAAACTTGGTGGTATAAGTAGCAAGGGTCTTACTTTAAATAAAAAACCTGGTAACAATGGTATGAGAGT
TCATGAGACACCATCCGGTATGATGAATAGTGTTGGGCTTGAAAACCCTGGAGTTCAAGGATTTATAGAC
TATGAATTACCTTTTTTTAGTAAACTAGACTTAGTCAGAATAGCTAATGTTGGAGGTGGGACATTAGAAG
ACTACTTATTAGGGGTTCAAATGTTAAATGACAAGCCTATAGACATTATTGAATTAAATATATCTTGCCC
AAATGTCAAAGCTGGTGGAATGGCTTTTGGTATAAAAAATGAAGTGGCAAGAGAAGTTGTTCGTGAGGTA
AGAAACATAACGAAACTGCCTTTAGTAATAAAATTATCACCCAATGCAGAAGATATTGTAGGAATGGCAA
AAGTTTGTGAAGAAGAAGGTGCTGATGGAGTTTCATTAGTTAATACTTTTAAAGCAATGGCAATTGATAT
AAAAAATAGAAGACCAGTATTTGAAAATGTATATGCTGGATTATCTGGACCAGCTATAAAACCTATAGCT
TTGAGAATGGTACATGAAGTGTGTAAAAATGTAAATATACCTGTAATGGGAATGGGCGGAATAACTAAAG
CCACAGATGCTATAGAGTTTATAATGGCAGGAGCTACTTGTATCCAAGTTGGAACTGCAAATTTTATGAA
TCCTAGAATAGGTATTGAAATAATAGATGGGATTAATGAATTTATGGATAGAGAAGGAATAAAAAGTTTA
GACGAAATAAGAGGAATTATATAAGGTAGAATAAATAGTATTTTAAAGATAAAAAATATAGATTAAATAA
ACAATAATTTTATAACATTAACATGGAGGAAAAATAATTAAAAACTTAATTATTTATAGTGTTACTTAAA
AAATGTAAATTTTTTAGAGTAAAAATTTGTAATATAACATATAACTTAAAAATAAAAAGCAGTTAGCCTT
ATAAATGAAGGTTAGCTGTTTTTTTTGTTAAAAATATATTTACAAAATAAGAGATAGTAGCAGTACAATA
TAAGTATAAGGTAAAAGTATTATATATTAGGGAGGGGTAAGTATGAAAAATCAATTAAATGAAAATCATA
AAAAGGTTGTATTTTTTGGAGTAGGTGCTGTAGGAGCTACTTTTGCAGAACAATTTTTTAACTCTAAATA
TGATTTTAAAATTCTTTGTGATAATGAAAGAAAGAAAAGATATTTAGAAGAAGGATTTATAATAAATGGA
AAAAGGTATGATTTTAATTATGTAACTAAAGATGAGTATAAACAAGAGGCTGATTTTATAATTATAGGTC
TAAAATATAATAATTTAAAAGAAAATATAAAAGAATTAGATGGATTAGTTGGAAAAAATACAGTTATAAT
GTCTCTGCTAAATGGAGTTGATAGCGAAGAGATAATAGGAGAAAGATTTGGAATTGGAAAAATGGTATAT
TCATATGTTACCAATATAGATGCAAAGAAAATCAATAATAATATTATACACACTACTAATGGGATAATTG
TATTTGGTAACAAAGATAATAGTGAAGATAGAAAAACTAATATAATAACTGAAGTCTTTGATGATGTAAA
TATAGAATATATTTTATCAAAAGATATTCAACGAGATATGTGGTGGAAGTACATGGTTAATATTGGTGTA
AATCAAACTTCAGCTATACTTGGTGCACCTTATGGAGTTTTTCAGAGTTCTGAGCATTTAAGAGAATTAG
CAAAATCTGCAATGAGGGAAGTTGTTGCTATAGCACAAGCAAAAGACATATCTCTTACAGAAGATGATGT
TGAAAATTCATTACATAGAATACTAGAACATTCAAAAGAAGGAAGAACATCAATGCTTCTCGAGCCTGCA
GACATGCAACTTGGCACTGGCCGTCGTTTTACAACGTCGTGACTGGGAAAACCCTGGCGTTACCCAACTT
AATCGCCTTGCAGCACATCCCCCTTTCGCCAGCTGGCGTAATAGCGAAGAGGCCCGCACCGATCGCCCTT
CCCAACAGTTGCGCAGCCTGAATGGCGAATGGCGCTAGCTGACAAAGATAATTAAATATTTTATTATTAG
TTCATAAGTTAGTTTAATATACTAACAAAAATAAAGCAAGTAAAATATACCTAAAATATAAAAAAATTAG
GATAGGAAAACGATAGTTATGAAGTGGCATTCAAGGAGGGGGTACCGAAAAGTGATGCATTGTTGGGTTT
TAGAGCTAGAAATAGCAAGTTAAAATAAGGCTAGTCCGTTATCAACTTGAAAAAGTGGCACCGAGTCGGT
GCTTTTTTTCTATGGAGAAATCTAGATCAGCATGATGTCTGACTAGACGCGTGCTAGCATAAAAATAAGA
AGCCTGCATTTGCAGGCTTCTTATTTTTATGGCGCGCCGTTCTGAATCCTTAGCTAATGGTTCAACAGGT
AACTATGACGAAGATAGCACCCTGGATAAGTCTGTAATGGATTCTAAGGCATTTAATGAAGACGTGTATA
TAAAATGTGCTAATGAAAAAGAAAATGCGTTAAAAGAGCCTAAAATGAGTTCAAATGGTTTTGAAATTGA
TTGGTAGTTTAATTTAATATATTTTTTCTATTGGCTATCTCGATACCTATAGAATCTTCTGTTCACTTTT
GTTTTTGAAATATAAAAAGGGGCTTTTTAGCCCCTTTTTTTTAAAACTCCGGAGGAGTTTCTTCATTCTT
GATACTATACGTAACTATTTCGATTTGACTTCATTGTCAATTAAGCTAGTAAAATCAATGGTTAAAAAAC
AAAAAACTTGCATTTTTCTACCTAGTAATTTATAATTTTAAGTGTCGAGTTTAAAAGTATAATTTACCAG
GAAAGGAGCAAGTTTTTTAATAAGGAAAAATTTTTCCTTTTAAAATTCTATTTCGTTATATGACTAATTA
TAATCAAAAAAATGAAAATAAACAAGAGGTAAAAACTGCTTTAGAGAAATGTACTGATAAAAAAAGAAAA
AATCCTAGATTTACGTCATACATAGCACCTTTAACTACTAAGAAAAATATTGAAAGGACTTCCACTTGTG
GAGATTATTTGTTTATGTTGAGTGATGCAGACTTAGAACATTTTAAATTACATAAAGGTAATTTTTGCGG
TAATAGATTTTGTCCAATGTGTAGTTGGCGACTTGCTTGTAAGGATAGTTTAGAAATATCTATTCTTATG
GAGCATTTAAGAAAAGAAGAAAATAAAGAGTTTATATTTTTAACTCTTACAACTCCAAATGTAAAAAGTT
ATGATCTTAATTATTCTATTAAACAATATAATAAATCTTTTAAAAAATTAATGGAGCGTAAGGAAGTTAA
GGATATAACTAAAGGTTATATAAGAAAATTAGAAGTAACTTACCAAAAGGAAAAATACATAACAAAGGAT
TTATGGAAAATAAAAAAAGATTATTATCAAAAAAAAGGACTTGAAATTGGTGATTTAGAACCTAATTTTG
ATACTTATAATCCTCATTTTCATGTAGTTATTGCAGTTAATAAAAGTTATTTTACAGATAAAAATTATTA
TATAAATCGAGAAAGATGGTTGGAATTATGGAAGTTTGCTACTAAGGATGATTCTATAACTCAAGTTGAT
GTTAGAAAAGCAAAAATTAATGATTATAAAGAGGTTTACGAACTTGCGAAATATTCAGCTAAAGACACTG
ATTATTTAATATCGAGGCCAGTATTTGAAATTTTTTATAAAGCATTAAAAGGCAAGCAGGTATTAGTTTT
TAGTGGATTTTTTAAAGATGCACACAAATTGTACAAGCAAGGAAAACTTGATGTTTATAAAAAGAAAGAT
GAAATTAAATATGTCTATATAGTTTATTATAATTGGTGCAAAAAACAATATGAAAAAACTAGAATAAGGG
AACTTACGGAAGATGAAAAAGAAGAATTAAATCAAGATTTAATAGATGGAATAGAAATAGATTAAAGTGT
AACTATACTTTATATATATATGATTAAAAAAATAAAAAACAACAGCCTATTAGGTTGTTGTTTTTTATTT
TCTTTATTAATTTTTTTAATTTTTAGTTTTTAGTTCTTTTTTAAAATAAGTTTCAGCCTCTTTTTCAATA
TTTTTTAAAGAAGGAGTATTTGCATGAATTGCCTTTTTTCTAACAGACTTAGGAAATATTTTAACAGTAT
CTTCTTGCGCCGGTGATTTTGGAACTTCATAACTTACTAATTTATAATTATTATTTTCTTTTTTAATTGT
AACAGTTGCAAAAGAAGCTGAACCTGTTCCTTCAACTAGTTTATCATCTTCAATATAATATTCTTGACCT
ATATAGTATAAATATATTTTTATTATATTTTTACTTTTTTCTGAATCTATTATTTTATAATCATAAAAAG
TTTTACCACCAAAAGAAGGTTGTACTCCTTCTGGTCCAACATATTTTTTTACTATATTATCTAAATAATT
TTTGGGAACTGGTGTTGTAATTTGATTAATCGAACAACCAGTTATACTTAAAGGAATTATAACTATAAAA
ATATATAGGATTATCTTTTTAAATTTCATTATTGGCCTCCTTTTTATTAAATTTATGTTACCATAAAAAG
GACATAACGGGAATATGTAGAATATTTTTAATGTAGACAAAATTTTACATAAATATAAAGAAAGGAAGTG
TTTGTTTAAATTTTATAGCAAACTATCAAAAATTAGGGGGATAAAAATTTATGAAAAAAAGGTTTTCGAT
GTTATTTTTATGTTTAACTTTAATAGTTTGTGGTTTATTTACAAATTCGGCCGGCCGAAGCAAACTTAAG
AGTGTGTTGATAGTGCAGTATCTTAAAATTTTGTATAATAGGAATTGAAGTTAAATTAGATGCTAAAAAT
TTGTAATTAAGAAGGAGTGATTACATGAACAAAAATATAAAATATTCTCAAAACTTTTTAACGAGTGAAA
AAGTACTCAACCAAATAATAAAACAATTGAATTTAAAAGAAACCGATACCGTTTACGAAATTGGAACAGG
TAAAGGGCATTTAACGACGAAACTGGCTAAAATAAGTAAACAGGTAACGTCTATTGAATTAGACAGTCAT
CTATTCAACTTATCGTCAGAAAAATTAAAACTGAATACTCGTGTCACTTTAATTCACCAAGATATTCTAC
AGTTTCAATTCCCTAACAAACAGAGGTATAAAATTGTTGGGAGTATTCCTTACCATTTAAGCACACAAAT
TATTAAAAAAGTGGTTTTTGAAAGCCATGCGTCTGACATCTATCTGATTGTTGAAGAAGGATTCTACAAG
CGTACCTTGGATATTCACCGAACACTAGGGTTGCTCTTGCACACTCAAGTCTCGATTCAGCAATTGCTTA
AGCTGCCAGCGGAATGCTTTCATCCTAAACCAAAAGTAAACAGTGTCTTAATAAAACTTACCCGCCATAC
CACAGATGTTCCAGATAAATATTGGAAGCTATATACGTACTTTGTTTCAAAATGGGTCAATCGAGAATAT
CGTCAACTGTTTACTAAAAATCAGTTTCATCAAGCAATGAAACACGCCAAAGTAAACAATTTAAGTACCG
TTACTTATGAGCAAGTATTGTCTATTTTTAATAGTTATCTATTATTTAACGGGAGGAAATAATTCTATGA
GTCGCTTTTGTAAATTTGGAAAGTTACACGTTACTAAAGGGAATGTGTTTAAACTCCTTTTTGATAATCT
CATGACCAAAATCCCTTAACGTGAGTTTTCGTTCCACTGAGCGTCAGACCCCGTAGAAAAGATCAAAGGA
TCTTCTTGAGATCCTTTTTTTCTGCGCGTAATCTGCTGCTTGCAAACAAAAAAACCACCGCTACCAGCGG
TGGTTTGTTTGCCGGATCAAGAGCTACCAACTCTTTTTCCGAAGGTAACTGGCTTCAGCAGAGCGCAGAT
ACCAAATACTGTTCTTCTAGTGTAGCCGTAGTTAGGCCACCACTTCAAGAACTCTGTAGCACCGCCTACA
TACCTCGCTCTGCTAATCCTGTTACCAGTGGCTGCTGCCAGTGGCGATAAGTCGTGTCTTACCGGGTTGG
ACTCAAGACGATAGTTACCGGATAAGGCGCAGCGGTCGGGCTGAACGGGGGGTTCGTGCACACAGCCCAG
CTTGGAGCGAACGACCTACACCGAACTGAGATACCTACAGCGTGAGCTATGAGAAAGCGCCACGCTTCCC
GAAGGGAGAAAGGCGGACAGGTATCCGGTAAGCGGCAGGGTCGGAACAGGAGAGCGCACGAGGGAGCTTC
CAGGGGGAAACGCCTGGTATCTTTATAGTCCTGTCGGGTTTCGCCACCTCTGACTTGAGCGTCGATTTTT
GTGATGCTCGTCAGGGGGGCGGAGCCTATGGAAAAACGCCAGCAACGCGGCCTTTTTACGGTTCCTGGCC
TTTTGCTGGCCTTTTGCTCACATGTTCTTTCCTGCGTTATCCCCTGATTCTGTGGATAACCGTATTACCG
CCTTTGAGTGAGCTGATACCGCTCGCCGCAGCCGAACGACCGAGCGCAGCGAGTCAGTGAGCGAGGAAGC
GGAAGAGCGCCCAATACGCAGGGCCCTAACATCTTCTATTTTTCCCAAATCCTTACATCTCCCCTAATTT
TTAGACTTAAGGGCGAATTCCAAAGGACGAATATGTCGCCTAAAGCATAATGCTCTGAATAAGAATAGAA
ACCATAGTCCTCATGAAGAAAATAGGACAGTTTCAGTTGTAAGATGTTTTCGACCACCTGCTGTACGTCT
GTTGTCGGAAAGCGAATCCTTACATAATCAAACAGCATTTCAAGGGGAGCGTCGGGATTGAAGCGTTCCA
GAGCTTCCCAAAGGGACTGCTGTAAATCCTCTGATGGCTTGACTTTTCCTGTTTCAATATCGCTTAGATA
CTGCCTTGTAATACCAGTCGCAACAGCTAAACGGTTTTGAGATAGTCCATAAGCCAAGCGTTTTTCTTTT
AAATGCTGTAACCAAGTTTGTTCATTCAGTAAAAATCCCTCCAATCAAAAAGGCGTATGTCAACTTTTAA
AGCCCATTTGACATACGCTGAAATTTTGTAAATCCCTTGTAACCAAAGGATTTTCTAATGTTTTTTTGAC
TGTTTCCTGTCGATTTGTACCCCCCTGTTAGATACGGGGGGTTAAGTGCTGGCGTGGCTATTGCCACACC
AGCCAGCAAGATCAGTCCACACCTGCGACTTCCGCTTCGCACGTCGCCTGCGTGGACTGTCTGCTGTTGG
ATAACTTTTTAATTTCCTCCAAGAAATCATATCCTTTTGGTACAAGGGGAGTATAAAAGAATTCTGCAGA
TTACCTAATAATTTATCTACATTCCCTTTAGCCTGCTTCGGGGTCATTATAGCGATTTTTTCGGTATATC
CATCCTTTTTCGCACGATATACAGGATTTTGCCAAAGGGTTCGTGTAGACTTTCCTTGGTGTATCCAACG
GCGTCAGCCGGGCAGGATAGGTGAAGTAGGCCCACCCGCGAGCGGGTGTTCCTTCTTCACTGTCCCTTAT
TCGCACCTGGCGGTGCTCAACGGGAATCCTGCTCTGCGAGGCTGGCCGGCTACCGCCGGCGTAACAGATG
AGGGCAAGCGGATGGCTGATGAAACCAAGCCAACCAGGAAGGGCAGCCCACCTATCAAGGTGTACTGCCT
TCCAGACGAACGAAGAGCGATTGAGGAAAAGGCGGCGGCGGCCGGCATGAGCCTGTCGGCCTACCTGCTG
GCCGTCGGCCAGGGCTACAAAATCACGGGCGTCGTGGACTATGAGCACGTCCGCGAGCTGGCCCGCATCA
ATGGCGACCTGGGCCGCCTGGGCGGCCTGCTGAAACTCTGGCTCACCGACGACCCGCGCACGGCGCGGTT
CGGTGATGCCACGATCCTCGCCCTGCTGGCGAAGATCGAAGAGAAGCAGGACGAGCTTGGCAAGGTCATG
ATGGGCGTGGTCCGCCCGAGGGCAGAGCCATGACTTTTTTAGCCGCTAAAACGGCCGGGGGGTGCGCGTG
ATTGCCAAGCACGTCCCCATGCGCTCCATCAAGAAGAGCGACTTCGCGGAGCTGGTGAAGTACATCACCG
ACGAGCAAGGCAAGACCGATCGGGCCC
Features (pLannotate 1.2.2; 9 found; start..end, strand, type, name):
     24..40      +  polyA_signal   OpIE-2 poly(A) signal (fragment): immediate-early gene 2 from the Orgyia pseudotsugata multicapsid nucleopolyhedrovirus; baculovirus polyadenylation signal
    102..1001    +  CDS            pyrD: PYRDB_CLOD6 - Protein inferred from homology: Swiss-Prot protein existence level 3. Catalyzes the conversion of dihydroorotate to orotate with NAD(+) as electron acceptor. From Clostridioides difficile (strain 630) (Peptoclostridium difficile).
   2115..2269    +  CDS            lacZα (fragment): LacZα fragment of β-galactosidase; lacZ fragment
   2447..2522    +  misc_RNA       gRNA scaffold: guide RNA scaffold for the Streptococcus pyogenes CRISPR/Cas9 system
   5135..5869    +  CDS            erm: ERM_STREE - Experimental evidence at protein level: Swiss-Prot protein existence level 1. This protein produces a dimethylation of the adenine residue at position 2085 in 23S rRNA, resulting in reduced affinity between ribosomes and macrolide-lincosamide-streptogramin B antibiotics. From Streptococcus pneumoniae.
   6026..6614    +  rep_origin     ori: high-copy-number ColE1/pMB1/pBR322/pUC origin of replication
   7710..7819    +  oriT           oriT: incP origin of transfer
   7852..8223    +  CDS            traJ: oriT-recognizing protein; traJ
   8261..8353    +  CDS            traI (fragment): TRAI6_ECOLX - Experimental evidence at protein level: Swiss-Prot protein existence level 1. The initiation process of transfer DNA synthesis requires the interaction of at least three plasmid-specific components (TraH, I, and J) at the transfer origin resulting in the assembly of a specialised nucleoprotein complex - the relaxosome. Site- and strand-specific cleavage at the transfer origin is dependent on TraI and TraJ. From Escherichia coli.
