[The description below was written by a language model from this plasmid's Addgene catalogue record and pLannotate feature annotations shown in this document.]
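Description:
pJB07 is the targeting plasmid of a two-plasmid CRISPR-Cas9 mutagenesis system for Clostridioides difficile. It is built on the pJB11 backbone and catalogued as an 8,357 bp E. coli / B. subtilis – C. difficile shuttle vector. In E. coli it replicates from a ColE1/pMB1-type origin, although the record lists it as low copy. Selection is by erythromycin, through an erm gene encoding a 23S rRNA methylase that confers macrolide-lincosamide-streptogramin B resistance. An IncP oriT with traJ and a fragment of traI makes the plasmid mobilisable, so it can be moved by conjugation from a donor strain into C. difficile. The replicon that works in the Gram-positive hosts is not identified in the feature table, which leaves a large stretch between the gRNA scaffold and erm unannotated.

The payload has two parts. The first is a roughly 2 kb homology region, assembled by Gibson cloning, made of sequences upstream and downstream of C. difficile pyrE. The annotated pyrD coding sequence probably belongs to one of these flanking arms. This region serves as the repair template for deleting pyrE. The second is a roughly 140 bp guide RNA cassette containing the Streptococcus pyogenes Cas9 scaffold, cloned between retained KpnI and MluI sites, which should allow the guide to be exchanged for other targets. According to the backbone notes, a xylR-associated promoter region was also added, implying xylose-regulated expression, though the record does not say which element it drives. No Cas9 gene is annotated here, consistent with the nuclease being supplied by the partner plasmid. The short lacZα fragment is a cloning remnant, and the baculovirus poly(A) hit is most likely a spurious match.
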