Addgene plasmid #190481: pJB07
Purpose: Targeting plasmid for 2-plasmid C. difficile mutagenesis system
Depositing lab: Joseph Sorg. Publication: Plasmid Sequence and Availability for an Improved Clostridioides difficile CRISPR-Cas9 Mutagenesis System. Brehm JN, Sorg JA. Microbiol Resour Announc. 2022 Dec 15;11(12):e0083322. doi: 10.1128/mra.00833-22. Epub 2022 Nov 7. PubMed 36342279.
Backbone
  Vector backbone: pJB11
  Total vector size (bp): 8357
  Modifications to backbone: Addition of region of homology for pyrE deletion, gRNA, xylR-driven promotion region
  Vector type: E. coli / B. subtilis - C. difficile shuttle vector
Growth in bacteria
  Bacterial resistance: Erythromycin, 200 μg/mL
  Growth temperature: 37°C
  Growth strain: DH5alpha
  Copy number: Low Copy
Gene/Insert 1
  Gene/Insert name: Upstream & Downstream pyrE deletion region
  Species: C. difficile
  Insert size (bp): 2000
  Cloning method: Gibson Cloning
  Sequencing primers: 5′ ttatcaggaaacagctatgaccgcggccgc; 3′ agugccaaguugcaugucugcaggcucgag
Gene/Insert 2
  Gene/Insert name: gRNA
  Insert size (bp): 140
  Cloning method: Restriction Enzyme; 5′ cloning site KpnI (not destroyed); 3′ cloning site MluI (not destroyed)
  Sequencing primers: 5′ TTATGAAGTGGCATTCAAGGAGGGggtacc; 3′ caggcuucuuauuuuuaugcuagcACGCGU
Terms and licenses: Academic/Nonprofit Terms; Industry Terms: Not Available to Industry
How to cite: pJB07 was a gift from Joseph Sorg (Addgene plasmid # 190481 ; http://n2t.net/addgene:190481 ; RRID:Addgene_190481)
